>Addgene plasmid #178756 | pEh_Cas6 | addgene full sequence | sequence record 354398 | Addgene NGS Result
TGGCGAATGGG
[124 nt withheld, positions 12-135]
C
[91 nt withheld, positions 137-227]
A
[49 nt withheld, positions 229-277]
CCTTTGACGTTGGAGTCCACGTTCTTT
[37 nt withheld, positions 305-341]
ACCCTATCTCGGTCTATTCTTTTGATTTATAAGGGATTTTGCCGATTTCGGCCTATTGGTTAAAAAATGA
GCTGATTTAACAAAAATTTAACGCGAATTTTAACAAAATATTAACGCTTACAATTTAGGTGGCACTTTTC
GGGGAAATGTGCGCGGAACCCCTATTTGTTTATTTTTCTAAATACATTCAAATATGTATCCGCTCATGAA
TTAATTCTTAGAAAAACTCATCGAGCATCAAATGAAACTGCAATTTATTCATATCAGGATTATCAATACC
ATATTTTTGAAAAAGCCGTTTCTGTAATGAAGGAGAAAACTCACCGAGGCAGTTCCATAGGATGGCAAGA
TCCTGGTATCGGTCTGCGATTCCGACTCGTCCAACATCAATACAACCTATTAATTTCCCCTCGTCAAAAA
TAAGGTTATCAAGTGAGAAATCACCATGAGTGACGACTGAATCCGGTGAGAATGGCAAAAGTTTATGCAT
TTCTTTCCAGACTTGTTCAACAGGCCAGCCATTACGCTCGTCATCAAAATCACTCGCATCAACCAAACCG
TTATTCATTCGTGATTGCGCCTGAGCGAGACGAAATACGCGATCGCTGTTAAAAGGACAATTACAAACAG
GAATCGAATGCAACCGGCGCAGGAACACTGCCAGCGCATCAACAATATTTTCACCTGAATCAGGATATTC
TTCTAATACCTGGAATGCTGTTTTCCCGGGGATCGCAGTGGTGAGTAACCATGCATCATCAGGAGTACGG
ATAAAATGCTTGATGGTCGGAAGAGGCATAAATTCCGTCAGCCAGTTTAGTCTGACCATCTCATCTGTAA
CATCATTGGCAACGCTACCTTTGCCATGTTTCAGAAACAACTCTGGCGCATCGGGCTTCCCATACAATCG
ATAGATTGTCGCACCTGATTGCCCGACATTATCGCGAGCCCATTTATACCCATATAAATCAGCATCCATG
TTGGAATTTAATCGCGGCCTAGAGCAAGACGTTTCCCGTTGAATATGGCTCATAACACCCCTTGTATTAC
TGTTTATGTAAGCAGACAGTTTTATTGTTCATGACCAAAATCCCTTAACGTGAGTTTTCGTTCCACTGAG
CGTCAGACCCCGTAGAAAAGATCAAAGGATCTTCTTGAGATCCTTTTTTTCTGCGCGTAATCTGCTGCTT
GCAAACAAAAAAACCACCGCTACCAGCGGTGGTTTGTTTGCCGGATCAAGAGCTACCAACTCTTTTTCCG
AAGGTAACTGGCTTCAGCAGAGCGCAGATACCAAATACTGTCCTTCTAGTGTAGCCGTAGTTAGGCCACC
ACTTCAAGAACTCTGTAGCACCGCCTACATACCTCGCTCTGCTAATCCTGTTACCAGTGGCTGCTGCCAG
TGGCGATAAGTCGTGTCTTACCGGGTTGGACTCAAGACGATAGTTACCGGATAAGGCGCAGCGGTCGGGC
TGAACGGGGGGTTCGTGCACACAGCCCAGCTTGGAGCGAACGACCTACACCGAACTGAGATACCTACAGC
GTGAGCTATGAGAAAGCGCCACGCTTCCCGAAGGGAGAAAGGCGGACAGGTATCCGGTAAGCGGCAGGGT
CGGAACAGGAGAGCGCACGAGGGAGCTTCCAGGGGGAAACGCCTGGTATCTTTATAGTCCTGTCGGGTTT
CGCCACCTCTGACTTGAGCGTCGATTTTTGTGATGCTCGTCAGGGGGGCGGAGCCTATGGAAAAACGCCA
GCAACGCGGCCTTTTTACGGTTCCTGGCCTTTTGCTGGCCTTTTGCTCACATGTTCTTTCCTGCGTTATC
CCCTGATTCTGTGGATAACCGTATTACCGCCTTTGAGTGAGCTGATACCGCTCGCCGCAGCCGAACGACC
GAGCGCAGCGAGTCAGTGAGCGAGGAAGCGGAAGAGCGCCTGATGCGGTATTTTCTCCTTACGCATCTGT
GCGGTATTTCACACCGCAATGGTGCACTCTCAGTACAATCTGCTCTGATGCCGCATAGTTAAGCCAGTAT
ACACTCCGCTATCGCTACGTGACTGGGTCATGGCTGCGCCCCGACACCCGCCAACACCCGCTGACGCGCC
CTGACGGGCTTGTCTGCTCCCGGCATCCGCTTACAGACAAGCTGTGACCGTCTCCGGGAGCTGCATGTGT
CAGAGGTTTTCACCGTCATCACCGAAACGCGCGAGGCAGCTGCGGTAAAGCTCATCAGCGTGGTCGTGAA
GCGATTCACAGATGTCTGCCTGTTCATCCGCGTCCAGCTCGTTGAGTTTCTCCAGAAGCGTTAATGTCTG
GCTTCTGATAAAGCGGGCCATGTTAAGGGCGGTTTTTTCCTGTTTGGTCACTGATGCCTCCGTGTAAGGG
GGATTTCTGTTCATGGGGGTAATGATACCGATGAAACGAGAGAGGATGCTCACGATACGGGTTACTGATG
ATGAACATGCCCGGTTACTGGAACGTTGTGAGGGTAAACAACTGGCGGTATGGATGCGGCGGGACCAGAG
AAAAATCACTCAGGGTCAATGCCAGCGCTTCGTTAATACAGATGTAGGTGTTCCACAGGGTAGCCAGCAG
CATCCTGCGATGCAGATCCGGAACATAATGGTGCAGGGCGCTGACTTCCGCGTTTCCAGACTTTACGAAA
CACGGAAACCGAAGACCATTCATGTTGTTGCTCAGGTCGCAGACGTTTTGCAGCAGCAGTCGCTTCACGT
TCGCTCGCGTATCGGTGATTCATTCTGCTAACCAGTAAGGCAACCCCGCCAGCCTAGCCGGGTCCTCAAC
GACAGGAGCACGATCATGCGCACCCGTGGGGCCGCCATGCCGGCGATAATGGCCTGCTTCTCGCCGAAAC
GTTTGGTGGCGGGACCAGTGACGAAGGCTTGAGCGAGGGCGTGCAAGATTCCGAATACCGCAAGCGACAG
GCCGATCATCGTCGCGCTCCAGCGAAAGCGGTCCTCGCCGAAAATGACCCAGAGCGCTGCCGGCACCTGT
CCTACGAGTTGCATGATAAAGAAGACAGTCATAAGTGCGGCGACGATAGTCATGCCCCGCGCCCACCGGA
AGGAGCTGACTGGGTTGAAGGCTCTCAAGGGCATCGGTCGAGATCCCGGTGCCTAATGAGTGAGCTAACT
TACATTAATTGCGTTGCGCTCACTGCCCGCTTTCCAGTCGGGAAACCTGTCGTGCCAGCTGCATTAATGA
ATCGGCCAACGCGCGGGGAGAGGCGGTTTGCGTATTGGGCGCCAGGGTGGTTTTTCTTTTCACCAGTGAG
ACGGGCAACAGCTGATTGCCCTTCACCGCCTGGCCCTGAGAGAGTTGCAGCAAGCGGTCCACGCTGGTTT
GCCCCAGCAGGCGAAAATCCTGTTTGATGGTGGTTAACGGCGGGATATAACATGAGCTGTCTTCGGTATC
GTCGTATCCCACTACCGAGATATCCGCACCAACGCGCAGCCCGGACTCGGTAATGGCGCGCATTGCGCCC
AGCGCCATCTGATCGTTGGCAACCAGCATCGCAGTGGGAACGATGCCCTCATTCAGCATTTGCATGGTTT
GTTGAAAACCGGACATGGCACTCCAGTCGCCTTCCCGTTCCGCTATCGGCTGAATTTGATTGCGAGTGAG
ATATTTATGCCAGCCAGCCAGACGCAGACGCGCCGAGACAGAACTTAATGGGCCCGCTAACAGCGCGATT
TGCTGGTGACCCAATGCGACCAGATGCTCCACGCCCAGTCGCGTACCGTCTTCATGGGAGAAAATAATAC
TGTTGATGGGTGTCTGGTCAGAGACATCAAGAAATAACGCCGGAACATTAGTGCAGGCAGCTTCCACAGC
AATGGCATCCTGGTCATCCAGCGGATAGTTAATGATCAGCCCACTGACGCGTTGCGCGAGAAGATTGTGC
ACCGCCGCTTTACAGGCTTCGACGCCGCTTCGTTCTACCATCGACACCACCACGCTGGCACCCAGTTGAT
CGGCGCGAGATTTAATCGCCGCGACAATTTGCGACGGCGCGTGCAGGGCCAGACTGGAGGTGGCAACGCC
AATCAGCAACGACTGTTTGCCCGCCAGTTGTTGTGCCACGCGGTTGGGAATGTAATTCAGCTCCGCCATC
GCCGCTTCCACTTTTTCCCGCGTTTTCGCAGAAACGTGGCTGGCCTGGTTCACCACGCGGGAAACGGTCT
GATAAGAGACACCGGCATACTCTGCGACATCGTATAACGTTACTGGTTTCACATTCACCACCCTGAATTG
ACTCTCTTCCGGGCGCTATCATGCCATACCGCGAAAGGTTTTGCGCCATTCGATGGTGTCCGGGATCTCG
ACGCTCTCCCTTATGCGACTCCTGCATTAGGAAGCAGCCCAGTAGTAGGTTGAGGCCGTTGAGCACCGCC
GCCGCAAGGAATGGTGCATGCAAGGAGATGGCGCCCAACAGTCCCCCGGCCACGGGGCCTGCCACCATAC
CCACGCCGAAACAAGCGCTCATGAGCCCGAAGTGGCGAGCCCGATCTTCCCCATCGGTGATGTCGGCGAT
ATAGGCGCCAGCAACCGCACCTGTGGCGCCGGTGATGCCGGCCACGATGCGTCCGGCGTAGAGGATCGAG
ATCTCGATCCCGCGAAATTAATACGACTCACTATAGGGGAATTGTGAGCGGATAACAATTCCCTCTAGAT
CTAGTCGAAGGAGAAAGAAAGGGGGGTAATAATGTATCTGAGCAGAGTTGTGGTAGATCTAAACGGTCTC
TCTCGGGGTACGCTTTTCGAAATAATGGGGGCCGGCGCCTACGCGGCTCATCAGCTGCTGTGGCGCCTAT
TCCCGGACCACCAAGGTCCGCGTCCATTTCTGTTTAGACAGGAAATGGAAGAGCCGGAAGGCGGGGGTGC
TCCGCGTGGCCTGCCTCTGTTTTATGTTTTGAGTGATCGGGAACCCGTACCCGTTAGTGGCCTGCTGCAA
GCACAGTGCAAGCGATTTAGCCCCGCCCTGGAAGTGGGTGATCAACTCGCATTTAGACTGCGCGCCAATC
CGACCGTAGCTAAATCAGCGGCGGGTGAAAGGGGACGTCGGGCCGATGTTCTGATGGCTGCCAAATATCC
TTTCGAGGCTGGCAAAGCGCGGACGTCACAGGCGTGCACCGAAGCTATGGATCACGCTGCTAGGGGCTGG
TTAGCCGAACGTGCTGAGAGTTGGGGCTTTCGCCTCCCTGCTGAGCCGGAAGTGGGCGCCTACAGGCAGC
ATGCGTTGCCCAAGGAAAAAGGGCGCTCGATACGTTTTTCTAGTGTAGATTATGAAGGTCTGTTGGAGGT
GTCTGATCCGGGCCGGCTGATCGAAACACTTGCGCAAGGCATTGGGCGTGCAAAAGCGTTTGGTTGTGGT
CTTTTATTGCTGCGGCGTCCGTAACTCGAGCACCACCACCACCACCACTGAGATCCGGCTGCTAACAAAG
CCCGAAAGGAAGCTGAGTTGGCTGCTGCCACCGCTGAGCAATAACTAGCATAACCCCTTGGGGCCTCTAA
ACGGGTCTTGAGGGGTTTTTTGCTGAAAGGAGGAACTATATCCGGAT
Features (pLannotate 1.2.2; 17 found; start..end, strand, type, name):
     12..440     +  rep_origin     f1 ori (sequence partly withheld): f1 bacteriophage origin of replication; arrow indicates direction of (+) strand synthesis
    493..550     +  promoter       AmpR promoter (fragment): bla
    559..1374    -  CDS            KanR: aminoglycoside phosphotransferase; aph(3')-Ia; confers resistance to kanamycin in bacteria or G418 (Geneticin®) in eukaryotes
   1496..2084    +  rep_origin     ori: high-copy-number ColE1/pMB1/pBR322/pUC origin of replication
   2270..2409    -  misc_feature   bom: basis of mobility region from pBR322
   2511..2702    -  CDS            rop: Rop protein, which maintains plasmids at low copy number; rop
   2719..3099    +  CDS            YPB1_ECOLX: Protein predicted: Swiss-Prot protein existence level 4. From Escherichia coli.
   3171..3462    -  CDS            TcR (fragment): tetracycline efflux protein; tet; confers resistance to tetracycline
   3477..3498    -  protein_bind   CAP binding site: CAP binding activates transcription in the presence of cAMP. E. coli catabolite activator protein
   3511..4593    -  CDS            lacI: lac repressor; lacI; The lac repressor binds to the lac operator to inhibit transcription in E. coli. This inhibition can be relieved by adding lactose or isopropyl-β-D-thiogalactopyranoside (IPTG).
   4594..4671    -  promoter       lacI promoter: lacI
   4679..4958    -  CDS            TcR (fragment): tetracycline efflux protein; tet; confers resistance to tetracycline
   4980..4998    +  promoter       T7 promoter: promoter for bacteriophage T7 RNA polymerase
   4999..5023    +  protein_bind   lac operator: The lac repressor binds to the lac operator to inhibit transcription in E. coli. This inhibition can be relieved by adding lactose or isopropyl-β-D-thiogalactopyranoside (IPTG). lac repressor encoded by lacI
   5762..5779    +  CDS            9xHis (fragment): 9xHis affinity tag
   5789..5838    +  CDS            SET1 (fragment): solubility-enhancement tag derived from T7 phage gene 10B
   5846..5893    +  terminator     T7 terminator: transcription terminator for bacteriophage T7 RNA polymerase
