[The description below was written by a language model from this plasmid's Addgene catalogue record and pLannotate feature annotations shown in this document.]
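Description:
pEh_Cas6 is a bacterial expression plasmid built on the pET28b backbone that carries the cas6 gene from the type I-E CRISPR-Cas system of E. haloalkaliphila. It is maintained in E. coli under kanamycin selection through an aminoglycoside phosphotransferase (KanR) gene. It replicates from a ColE1/pMB1-type origin accompanied by the rop gene and the bom mobility region, consistent with its catalogue listing as low copy. An f1 phage origin is also present, along with backbone remnants annotated as tetracycline-resistance fragments, which are not functional markers.

Expression follows the standard pET arrangement. A T7 promoter is immediately followed by a lac operator, and the plasmid-encoded lacI repressor keeps transcription off until IPTG or lactose relieves repression in a host or extract that supplies T7 RNA polymerase. A T7 terminator closes the unit. The automated annotation does not label the cas6 open reading frame itself, but the unannotated stretch of roughly 700 nt between the lac operator and the downstream elements is where the insert would be expected to lie. A short histidine-tag fragment sits just after this region; whether it is fused in frame to Cas6 cannot be determined from the record, and the cloning sites are listed as unknown. The adjacent "SET1" fragment is probably a partial match to backbone sequence rather than a deliberate solubility tag.

Cas6 is the endoribonuclease that processes precursor CRISPR RNA and is a subunit of the type I-E Cascade complex. The associated publication concerns cell-free characterization of multi-subunit CRISPR effectors, which suggests this plasmid supplies one subunit alongside companion plasmids for the others. Part of the construct derives from material made by a genome institute.
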