Addgene plasmid #178756: pEh_Cas6
Purpose: Expression of E. haloalkaliphila type I-E cas6
Depositing lab: Chase Beisel. Depositing organization: Helmholtz-Zentrum fuer Infektionsforschung (HZI). Publication: Rapid cell-free characterization of multi-subunit CRISPR effectors and transposons. Wimmer F, Mougiakos I, Englert F, Beisel CL. Mol Cell. 2022 Feb 16. pii: S1097-2765(22)00102-2. doi: 10.1016/j.molcel.2022.01.026. PubMed 35216669.
Backbone
  Vector backbone: pET28b
  Vector type: Bacterial Expression
Growth in bacteria
  Bacterial resistance: Kanamycin, 50 μg/mL
  Growth temperature: 37°C
  Growth strain: DH5alpha
  Copy number: Low Copy
Gene/Insert
  Gene/Insert name: E. haloalkaliphila type I-E cas6
  Species: E. haloalkaliphila
  Cloning method: Restriction Enzyme; 5′ cloning site Unknown (unknown if destroyed); 3′ cloning site Unknown (unknown if destroyed)
Resource information
  A portion of this plasmid was derived from a plasmid made by: U.S. Department of Energy Joint Genome Institute
Terms and licenses: Academic/Nonprofit Terms; Industry Terms: Not Available to Industry
Depositor comments: If used in a publication, please acknowledge that the plasmid pEcCas5 was generated by U.S. Department of Energy Joint Genome Institute, a DOE Office of Science User Facility. The associated work was supported by the Office of Science of the U.S. Department of Energy under Contract No. DE-AC02-05CH11231.
How to cite: pEh_Cas6 was a gift from Chase Beisel (Addgene plasmid # 178756 ; http://n2t.net/addgene:178756 ; RRID:Addgene_178756)
